>Addgene plasmid #134415 | S3_003_026_MV1 | addgene full sequence | sequence record 266882 | Addgene NGS Result
GAGTTGACAGATTTTCTCAAAATAAATCGATACTGCATTTCTAGGCATATCCAGCGAGATCTATGCCAAA
GAAGAAGAGAAAGGTTGGTTCTCGTTTCAACAAGCTCGACCTCAATCTTCTGGTCGCCCTGGATGCACTG
CTCACGGAGATGAGCATCAGCCGCGCCGCCGAAAAGATCCATCTGAGCCAGTCGGCCATGAGCAATGCCC
TGGCGCGGCTGCGCGAGTATTTCGATGATGAATTGCTGATCCAGGTGGGCCGGCGCATGGAGCCCACGCC
GCGCGCCGAGGTGCTCAAGGATGCGGTGCATGATGTGCTGCGGCGTATCGATGGCTCCATCGCGGCGCTG
CCGGCCTTCGTGCCGGCCGAGTCCACGCGCGAGTTTCGCATCTCGGTTTCGGACTTTACGCTCTCCGTCC
TCATCCCCCGGGTGCTGGCGCGCGCGCACGCCGAGGGCAAGCACATCCGCTTTGCCCTGATGCCGCAGGT
GCAAGACCCGACCCGCTCGCTGGATCGGGCCGAGGTGGACCTGCTGGTCTTGCCGCAGGAATTCTGCACG
CCCGATCATCCTGCCGAAGAGGTCTTCCGCGAACGGCATGTCTGCGTGGTCTGGCGCGACAGTGCGCTGG
CGCAAGGCGAGCTGACGCTGGAACGCTACATGGCCTCAGGCCATGTGGTGATGGTGCCGCCTGGGGCCAA
TGCGTCGTCGGTGGAGGCGTGGATGGCCAGGAAGCTGGGCTTTGCGCGCCGGGTGGAAGTGACCAGCTTC
AGCTTCGCTTCTGCGCTGGCGCTGGTACAGGGGACGGACCGCATCGCCACGGTGCATGCCCGGCTGGCGC
AGCTGCTGGCTCCGCAATGGCCGGTGGTGATCAAGGAGAGTCCGCTGTCGCTGGGCGAGATGCGGCAGAT
GATGCAGTGGCATCGCTACCGCAGCAATGATCCTGGCATCCAGTGGCTGCGTCGGGTGTTTCTGGAGAGT
GCGCAGGAGATGGATGCGGCGCTGCCAGGCATCTGCTGAATCCTAACTCGAGATTGAATTGAATTGAAAT
CGATAGATCAATTTTTTTCTTTTCTCTTTCCCCATCCTTTACGCTAAAATAATAGTTTATTTTATTTTTT
GAATATTTTTTATTTATATACGTATATATAGACTATTATTTATCTTTTAATGATTATTAAGATTTTTATT
AAAAAAAAATTCGCTCCTCTTTTAATGCCTTTATGCAGTTTTTTTTTCCCATTCGATATTTCTATGTGCT
GCCAAACCAGATGTCAACACAGCTACAACGAAGCTTCGTCTTTTCTTGAAGAAAAGAGGAAGCTCGCTAA
ATGGGATTCCACTTTCCGTTCCCTGCCAGCTGATGGAAAAAGGTTAGTGGAACGATGAAGAATAAAAAGA
GAGATCCACTGAGGTGAAATTTCAGCTGACAGCGAGTTTCATGATCGTGATGAACAATGGTAACGAGTTG
TGGCTGTTGCCAGGGAGGGTGGTTCTCACCAAATCGCTACTTGGGTTTGAGATTGGTAAAATTGATTGTT
TGGATGGCAATCATCTATGGAATGGATATTATATAACAAAGAAGAAATAATGAACTGATTCTCTTCCTCC
TTCTTGTCCTTTCTTAATTCTGTTGTAATTACCTTCCTTTGTAATTTTTTTTGTAATTATTCTTCTTAAT
AATCCAAACAAACACACATATTACAATAAGATCTATGGTTTCAAAGGGCGAAGAAGACAATATGGCTATT
ATTAAGGAATTCATGAGATTCAAGGTCCACATGGAAGGTTCTGTCAACGGTCACGAATTCGAAATTGAAG
GTGAAGGTGAAGGTAGACCATACGAAGGTACCCAAACCGCTAAGTTGAAGGTCACCAAGGGTGGTCCATT
GCCATTCGCTTGGGATATTTTGTCTCCACAATTCATGTACGGTTCTAAGGCTTACGTCAAGCACCCAGCT
GATATTCCAGATTACTTGAAGTTGTCTTTCCCAGAAGGTTTCAAGTGGGAAAGAGTCATGAACTTCGAAG
ATGGTGGTGTCGTCACCGTCACCCAAGATTCTTCTTTGCAAGATGGTGAATTCATTTACAAGGTCAAGTT
GAGAGGTACCAACTTCCCATCTGATGGTCCAGTCATGCAAAAGAAGACCATGGGTTGGGAAGCTTCTTCT
GAAAGAATGTACCCAGAAGATGGTGCTTTGAAGGGTGAAATTAAGCAAAGATTGAAGTTGAAGGATGGTG
GTCACTACGATGCTGAAGTCAAGACCACCTACAAGGCTAAGAAGCCAGTCCAATTGCCAGGTGCTTACAA
CGTCAACATTAAGTTGGATATTACCTCTCACAACGAAGATTACACCATTGTCGAACAATACGAAAGAGCT
GAAGGTAGACACTCTACCGGTGGTATGGATGAATTGTACAAGTAAATCCTAACTCGAGATAAAGCAATCT
TGATGAGGATAATGATTTTTTTTTGAATATACATAAATACTACCGTTTTTCTGCTAGATTTTGTGATGAC
GTAAATAAGTACATATTACTTTTTAAGCCAAGACAAGATTAAGCATTAACTTTACCCTTTTCTTTCTAAG
TTTCAATATTAGTTATCACTGTTTAAAAGTTATGGCGAGAACGTCGGCGGTTAAAATATATTACCCTGAA
CGGCTGAGCAGTTACAGAGATGTTACGAACCACTAGTGCACTGCAGTACACGGTTTCCTTGAAATTTTTT
TGATTCGGTAATCTCCGAACAGAAGGAAGAACGAAGGAAGGAGCACAGACTTAGATTGGTATATATACGC
ATATGTAGTGTTGAAGAAACATGAAATTGCCCAGTATTCTTAACCCAACTGCACAGAACAAAAACGTGCA
GGAAACGAAGATAAATCATGTCGAAAGCTACATATAAGGAACGTGCTGCTACTCATCCTAGTCCTGTTGC
TGCCAAGCTATTTAATATCATGCACGAAAAGCAAACAAACTTGTGTGCTTCATTGGATGTTCGTACCACC
AAGGAATTACTGGAGTTAGTTGAAGCATTAGGTCCCAAAATTTGTTTACTAAAAACACATGTGGATATCT
TGACTGATTTTTCCATGGAGGGCACAGTTAAGCCGCTAAAGGCATTATCCGCCAAGTACAATTTTTTACT
CTTCGAGGACAGAAAATTTGCTGACATTGGTAATACAGTCAAATTGCAGTACTCTGCGGGTGTATACAGA
ATAGCAGAATGGGCAGACATTACGAATGCACACGGTGTGGTGGGCCCAGGTATTGTTAGCGGTTTGAAGC
AGGCGGCAGAAGAAGTAACAAAGGAACCTAGAGGCCTTTTGATGTTAGCAGAATTGTCATGCAAGGGCTC
CCTATCTACTGGAGAATATACTAAGGGTACTGTTGACATTGCGAAGAGCGACAAAGATTTTGTTATCGGC
TTTATTGCTCAAAGAGACATGGGTGGAAGAGATGAAGGTTACGATTGGTTGATTATGACACCCGGTGTGG
GTTTAGATGACAAGGGAGATGCATTGGGTCAACAGTATAGAACCGTGGATGATGTGGTTTCTACAGGATC
TGACATTATTATTGTTGGAAGAGGACTATTTGCAAAGGGAAGGGATGCTAAGGTAGAGGGTGAACGTTAC
AGAAAAGCAGGCTGGGAAGCATATTTGAGAAGATGCGGCCAGCAAAACTAAAAAACTGTATTATAAGTAA
ATGCATGTATACTAAACTCACAAATTAGAGCTTCAATTTAATTATATCAGTTATTACCCGAGTATCACGT
GCTATAAAAATAATTATAATTTAAATTTTTTAATATAAATATATAAATTAAAAATAGAAAGTAAAAAAAG
AAATTAAAGAAAAAATAGTTTTTGTTTTCCGAAGATGTAAAAGACTCTAGGGGGATCGCCAACAAATACT
ACCTTTTATCTTGCTCTTCCTGCTCTCAGGTATTAATGCCGAATTGTTTCATCTTGTCTGTGTAGAAAAC
CACACACGAAAATCCTGTGATTTTACATTTTACTTATCGTTAATCGAATGTATATCTATTTAATCTGCTT
TTCTTGTCTAATAAATATATATGTAAAGTACGCTTTTTGTTGAAATTTTTTAAACCTTTGTTTATTTTTT
TTTCTTCATTCCGTAACTCTTCTACCTTCTTTATTTACTTTCTAAAATCCAAATACAAAACATAAAAATA
AATAAACACAGAGTAAATTCCCAAATTATTCCATCATTAAAAGATACGAGGCGCGTGTAAGTTACAGGCA
AGCGATCCGTCCCGAGCGGCCGCGTGTTACAACCAATTAACCAATTCTGATTAGAAAAACTCATCGAGCA
TCAAATGAAACTGCAATTTATTCATATCAGGATTATCAATACCATATTTTTGAAAAAGCCGTTTCTGTAA
TGAAGGAGAAAACTCACCGAGGCAGTTCCATAGGATGGCAAGATCCTGGTATCGGTCTGCGATTCCGACT
CGTCCAACATCAATACAACCTATTAATTTCCCCTCGTCAAAAATAAGGTTATCAAGTGAGAAATCACCAT
GAGTGACGACTGAATCCGGTGAGAATGGCAAAAGCTTATGCATTTCTTTCCAGACTTGTTCAACAGGCCA
GCCATTACGCTCGTCATCAAAATCACTCGCATCAACCAAACCGTTATTCATTCGTGATTGCGCCTGAGCG
AGGCGAAATACGCGATCGCTGTTAAAAGGACAATTACAAACAGGAATCGAATGCAACCGGCGCAGGAACA
CTGCCAGCGCATCAACAATATTTTCACCTGAATCAGGATATTCTTCTAATACCTGGAATGCTGTTTTCCC
GGGGATCGCAGTGGTGAGTAACCATGCATCATCAGGAGTACGGATAAAATGCTTGATGGTCGGAAGAGGC
ATAAATTCCGTCAGCCAGTTTAGTCTGACCATCTCATCTGTAACATCATTGGCAACGCTACCTTTGCCAT
GTTTCAGAAACAACTCTGGCGCATCGGGCTTCCCATACAATCGATAGATTGTCGCACCTGATTGCCCGAC
ATTATCGCGAGCCCATTTATACCCATATAAATCAGCATCCATGTTGGAATTTAATCGCGGCCTGGAGCAA
GACGTTTCCCGTTGAATATGGCTCATAACACCCCTTGTATTACTGTTTATGTAAGCAGACAGTTTTATTG
TTCATGATGATATATTTTTATCTTGTGCAATGTAACATCAGAGATTTTGAGACACAACGTGGCTTTGTTG
AATAAATCGAACTTTTGCTGAGTTGAAGGATCAGTCATGACCAAAATCCCTTAACGTGAGTTTTCGTTCC
ACTGAGCGTCAGACCCCGTAGAAAAGATCAAAGGATCTTCTTGAGATCCTTTTTTTCTGCGCGTAATCTG
CTGCTTGCAAACAAAAAAACCACCGCTACCAGCGGTGGTTTGTTTGCCGGATCAAGAGCTACCAACTCTT
TTTCCGAAGGTAACTGGCTTCAGCAGAGCGCAGATACCAAATACTGTTCTTCTAGTGTAGCCGTAGTTAG
GCCACCACTTCAAGAACTCTGTAGCACCGCCTACATACCTCGCTCTGCTAATCCTGTTACCAGTGGCTGC
TGCCAGTGGCGATAAGTCGTGTCTTACCGGGTTGGACTCAAGACGATAGTTACCGGATAAGGCGCAGCGG
TCGGGCTGAACGGGGGGTTCGTGCACACAGCCCAGCTTGGAGCGAACGACCTACACCGAACTGAGATACC
TACAGCGTGAGCTATGAGAAAGCGCCACGCTTCCCGAAGGGAGAAAGGCGGACAGGTATCCGGTAAGCGG
CAGGGTCGGAACAGGAGAGCGCACGAGGGAGCTTCCAGGGGGAAACGCCTGGTATCTTTATAGTCCTGTC
GGGTTTCGCCACCTCTGACTTGAGCGTCGATTTTTGTGATGCTCGTCAGGGGGGCGGAGCCTATGGAAAA
ACGCCAGCAACGCGGCCTTTTTACGGTTCCTGGCCTTTTGCTGGCCTTTTGCTCACATGTTCTTTCCTGC
GTTATCCCCTGATTCTGTGGATAACCGTGCGGCCGCCCCTGAATTCGCATCTAGACTGAACTGGCCGATA
ATTGCAGACGAACGGTGTTGTTATCCGATACAACCGGATATTTTTCTTTTAATGAGTCTAAACCGTGATA
GCTTCAGGTTAATACAATCAAAAAAAGCTCAAATATTCTTTTAATGCCGCGTTCACAGATTCCAATTGAA
TACAACTAGGTAGTTCATTATATGAAGCCTTTGCTACTATTTTTCACTATAGTCTGCCTTCACCTTAATG
CAGACATCCACATATTTTAATCACTTTAAAATAAAAAGGAAGATATATTAGAAGCTATGATCCAATCTGT
AAGCCAGATTAAAATTCACGAACTCTTCTTTCATTTGAATTGAATGCTTTGAGTTGGGGTAGATTATCGC
AAATTACTCATCACATTTATTGACTACGAACTTGCTGATGTCCTTTTTTTATTTATATTTTTCTTCAGTG
AAGCGATTTTTTTTTTACACAGACCAAGACGGAAAAAAGTAGCTAAGGAAGAAAACAAAATCATGAAAAA
AATGTGAAGTGATCATGCACATCGCATCAACTTAAACATTGGCTTAGAGATATATAGAGTTAGAGTTTAC
GGCAACCTTTAAGCACCAATACCTTTTGGCATAGTCTAAAGACCTGGTTCTTAATTTTAAACAAATTTAA
CTAAAGATTTCCCTATCAAAGAAGTAAC
Features (pLannotate 1.2.2; 7 found; start..end, strand, type, name):
   1033..1257    +  terminator     PGK1 terminator (fragment): S. cerevisae PGK1; transcription terminator for 3-phosphoglycerate kinase gene
   1715..2422    +  CDS            mCherry: mCherry is a basic (constitutively fluorescent) red fluorescent protein published in 2004, derived from Discosoma sp.. It is reported to be a very rapidly-maturing monomer with low acid sensitivity.
   2711..2887    +  promoter       URA3 promoter (fragment): S. cerevisiae URA3
   2888..3691    +  CDS            URA3: orotidine-5'-phosphate decarboxylase, required for uracil biosynthesis; S. cerevisiae URA3; yeast auxotrophic marker, counterselectable with 5-fluoroorotic acid (5-FOA)
   3774..4277    +  misc_feature   CEN/ARS: S. cerevisiae CEN6 centromere fused to an autonomously replicating sequence
   4321..5136    -  CDS            KanR: aminoglycoside phosphotransferase; aph(3')-Ia; confers resistance to kanamycin in bacteria or G418 (Geneticin®) in eukaryotes
   5361..5949    +  rep_origin     ori: high-copy-number ColE1/pMB1/pBR322/pUC origin of replication
