[The description below was written by a language model from this plasmid's Addgene catalogue record and pLannotate feature annotations shown in this document.]
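Description:
S3_003_026_MV1 is a yeast expression plasmid built on the pYTKMV1 backbone, a multigene shuttle vector for Saccharomyces cerevisiae. It is maintained in E. coli through a ColE1/pUC-type origin with kanamycin selection (KanR, aph(3')-Ia). The catalogue lists it as low copy, although the annotated origin is of the type usually described as high copy. In yeast it carries a CEN6/ARS element, which gives stable, roughly single-copy episomal maintenance. It is selected by URA3 complementation of uracil auxotrophy, a marker that can also be counterselected with 5-FOA.

The payload consists of two transcription units that together form a transcription-factor-based biosensor. In the first, the weak constitutive REV1 promoter drives NLS_FdeR-N, a nuclear-localisation-signal-tagged form of the regulator FdeR, terminated by the PGK1 terminator. What the "-N" suffix denotes is not explained in the record. In the second, a GPM1 promoter modified to carry the FdeR operator (fdeO) drives mCherry, followed by the TDH1 terminator. The catalogue field spells this promoter "pGMP1", whereas the purpose line gives pGPM1. Red fluorescence is therefore intended to report FdeR activity at the hybrid promoter. The associated publication concerns biosensors used to screen a modularly assembled naringenin biosynthetic library in S. cerevisiae, so the construct's likely use is as a fluorescent readout of naringenin levels.

The automated feature table covers the 6,748 nt sequence only in part. It detects the PGK1 terminator, mCherry, the URA3 cassette, CEN/ARS, KanR and the origin. It does not annotate the FdeR coding region, the REV1 or GPM1-fdeO promoters, or the TDH1 terminator, so these elements are known only from the catalogue description.
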