Addgene plasmid #134415: S3_003_026_MV1
Purpose: pYTKMV1-pREV1_NLS_FdeR-N_tPGK1-pGPM1-fdeO_mcherry_tTDH1
Depositing lab: Mattheos Koffas. Depositing organization: Rensselaer Polytechnic Institute. Publication: Design and Characterization of Biosensors for the Screening of Modular Assembled Naringenin Biosynthetic Library in Saccharomyces cerevisiae. Wang R, Cress BF, Yang Z, Hordines JC 3rd, Zhao S, Jung GY, Wang Z, Koffas MAG. ACS Synth Biol. 2019 Sep 20;8(9):2121-2130. doi: 10.1021/acssynbio.9b00212. Epub 2019 Aug 28. PubMed 31433622.
Backbone
  Vector backbone: pYTKMV1
  Vector type: Yeast Expression
  Selectable markers: URA3
Growth in bacteria
  Bacterial resistance: Kanamycin, 50 μg/mL
  Growth temperature: 37°C
  Growth strain: DH5alpha
  Copy number: Low Copy
Gene/Insert 1
  Gene/Insert name: mCherry
  Insert size (bp): 711
  Mutation: none
  Promoter: pGMP1
  Tag / fusion protein: none
  Cloning method: Unknown
  Sequencing primers: 5′ CTGAACTGGCCGATAATTGCAGACG; 3′ GGTTCGTAACATCTCTGTAACTGCT
Gene/Insert 2
  Gene/Insert name: NLS_FdeR-N
  Insert size (bp): 948
  Mutation: none
  Promoter: pREV1
  Tag / fusion protein: none
  Cloning method: Unknown
  Sequencing primers: 5′ CTGAACTGGCCGATAATTGCAGACG; 3′ GGTTCGTAACATCTCTGTAACTGCT
Terms and licenses: Academic/Nonprofit Terms; Industry Terms: Not Available to Industry
How to cite: S3_003_026_MV1 was a gift from Mattheos Koffas (Addgene plasmid # 134415 ; http://n2t.net/addgene:134415 ; RRID:Addgene_134415)
